>Addgene plasmid #18249 | T4 Lysozyme T26D WT* | addgene partial sequence | sequence record 24036 | 3primeUP
CGAAAAGCCCGCTCATTAGGCGGGCTCAGATCTGCTCATGTTTGACAGCTTATCATCGATAAGCTTCGGC
AATAAATTCTTGATATGTTTTCATATGTTTCCTTTAAATATTTTAATTAGTAATTGTCTATTCAAGTAAT
TGTGAATATACTATCACAATTCCAAGAGAAAGTAAACAGCTTTATAGATTTTTATACGCGTCCCAAGTGC
CAGTTCTAAACGTTGTAATGACTCGTTTTGCGCGATTAGGTGTTTGATTATACCATCTACTTTTAGCTAA
GTTAACTGCTGCTTCATCCCAGCGTTTTTGTTGAAGCATACGTAAAGAGTTAGTAAATCCTGCCACACCG
GTTTCTCCCATTTGGAAAACCATATTAATCAATGCAGCGCGACGAACCGCATCAAGAGAATCATAAACCG
GTTTTAATTTAGCATTTCTCAGAATTCCGCGAACAGCAGCATCAACATCCTGATTAAAGAGTTTTTCAGC
CTCATCTTTTGTAATTACACCATTAGTATTACGCCCAATAGCTTTATCTAATTCAGATTTAGCAGCATTA
AGTGATGGACTTTTTGTAAGCAAATGACCGATGCCAATATCGTAATAGCCTTCTGTGTCTTTATAGATTT
TAAGTCTAAGACCTTCATCTATACGTAACATTTCAAATATATTCATAATACCTCCTAAGCATCGATGGAT
CCTGTTTCCTGTGTGAATTGTTATCCGCTCACATTCCACACATTATACGAGCCGATGATAATGTCACAGG
GGAGGGGAGTAGCTGANCTGTTCNGGNGAATGTATCGCNCCATCACCATAACAGCGAGATATGCACAGGG
AGGGNGANCCNG
