[The description below was written by a language model from this plasmid's Addgene catalogue record.]
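Description:
T4 Lysozyme T26D WT* is a bacterial expression plasmid built on the pHS1403 backbone (about 5 kb without insert) that carries a mutant form of the bacteriophage T4 lysozyme gene (gene e). It is a high-copy plasmid propagated in E. coli and selected through ampicillin resistance. The record does not name the origin of replication or the promoter that drives expression, and no feature table is available to confirm these or other backbone elements.

The insert is roughly 600 bp and was cloned by restriction enzyme digestion between a 5′ BamHI site and a 3′ HindIII site, both of which remain intact, so the fragment can be excised or exchanged. According to the depositor's comments, the BamHI site lies 27 bp from the start codon and the HindIII site 115 bp from the stop codon, meaning the fragment includes short flanking untranslated sequence around the coding region. The encoded protein carries the substitution T26D, replacing threonine 26 with aspartate. The "WT*" designation indicates the parental background in which the mutation was made; in the T4 lysozyme literature this term conventionally refers to a cysteine-free pseudo-wild-type version of the enzyme, although the record itself does not define it. No epitope or purification tags, fusion partners or reporters are listed.

The record states no specific purpose. As a single-site variant of T4 lysozyme in a bacterial expression vector, it is suited to producing the mutant protein in E. coli for studies of how this residue change affects the enzyme's structure, stability or activity.
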