Addgene plasmid #18249: T4 Lysozyme T26D WT*
Depositing lab: Brian Matthews. Depositing organization: University of Oregon.
Backbone
  Vector backbone: pHS1403
  Backbone size w/o insert (bp): 5000
  Vector type: Bacterial Expression
Growth in bacteria
  Bacterial resistance: Ampicillin, 100 μg/mL
  Growth temperature: 37°C
  Growth strain: DH5alpha
  Copy number: High Copy
Gene/Insert
  Gene/Insert name: T4 Lysozyme (alt name: RK40 TA)
  Species: Bacteriophage T4
  Insert size (bp): 600
  Mutation: T26D WT*
  GenBank ID: NP_049736
  Entrez Gene: e (a.k.a. T4p123)
  Cloning method: Restriction Enzyme; 5′ cloning site BamHI (not destroyed); 3′ cloning site HindIII (not destroyed)
  Sequencing primers: 5′ na; 3′ GGCGTATCACGAGGCCC
Terms and licenses: Academic/Nonprofit Terms; Industry Terms: Not Available to Industry
Depositor comments: The BamHI site is 27 bp from the ATG and the HindIII site is 115 bp from the stop.
How to cite: T4 Lysozyme T26D WT* was a gift from Brian Matthews (Addgene plasmid # 18249 ; http://n2t.net/addgene:18249 ; RRID:Addgene_18249)
